>Addgene plasmid #161814 | pGEX4-4T-1 Pontibacillus AGSC | addgene full sequence | sequence record 319428 | Addgene NGS Result
TTATCGACTGCACGGTGCACCAATGCTTCTGGCGTCAGGCAGCCATCGGAAGCTGTGGTATGGCTGTGCA
GGTCGTAAATCACTGCATAATTCGTGTCGCTCAAGGCGCACTCCCGTTCTGGATAATGTTTTTTGCGCCG
ACATCATAACGGTTCTGGCAAATATTCTGAAATGAGCTGTTGACAATTAATCATCGGCTCGTATAATGTG
TGGAATTGTGAGCGGATAACAATTTCACACAGGAAACAGTATTCATGTCCCCTATACTAGGTTATTGGAA
AATTAAGGGCCTTGTGCAACCCACTCGACTTCTTTTGGAATATCTTGAAGAAAAATATGAAGAGCATTTG
TATGAGCGCGATGAAGGTGATAAATGGCGAAACAAAAAGTTTGAATTGGGTTTGGAGTTTCCCAATCTTC
CTTATTATATTGATGGTGATGTTAAATTAACACAGTCTATGGCCATCATACGTTATATAGCTGACAAGCA
CAACATGTTGGGTGGTTGTCCAAAAGAGCGTGCAGAGATTTCAATGCTTGAAGGAGCGGTTTTGGATATT
AGATACGGTGTTTCGAGAATTGCATATAGTAAAGACTTTGAAACTCTCAAAGTTGATTTTCTTAGCAAGC
TACCTGAAATGCTGAAAATGTTCGAAGATCGTTTATGTCATAAAACATATTTAAATGGTGATCATGTAAC
CCATCCTGACTTCATGTTGTATGACGCTCTTGATGTTGTTTTATACATGGACCCAATGTGCCTGGATGCG
TTCCCAAAATTAGTTTGTTTTAAAAAACGTATTGAAGCTATCCCACAAATTGATAAGTACTTGAAATCCA
GCAAGTATATAGCATGGCCTTTGCAGGGCTGGCAAGCCACGTTTGGTGGTGGCGACCATCCTCCAAAATC
GGATCTGGTTCCGCGTGGATCCGAAAACCTCTACTTCCAAGGTTTTGACTGGGAGAAGTACTTGAATAGT
TTCTCATTTCTCCCAAAGACCAAAGATTTCAACAATTATATAAGCCCGACAGACTTTGAAGTGGTCTGTT
ATGTCAAAAAGAACGACTCAGACCAATACACTCGGTACTTCCAGTCCTCTTCCAGTCTTGATAAGGGCAT
GAAGGTTATGTTTGAGCTTTTCAATTATGCCAATATGCCGATTGGCAACATAAAATGGCGCGTCGTTAAT
TATGGCGATGAGGCCGAGCAATCTGAGAAGGACCTCGAATACTATATGAAAGATTTTGAAGGCGAGTACT
TCTGTGAGCAAAGTACCGCATACACAGGGCTTCATTTTATGGAATGCTACATCTATAATCCGGAATCCAA
GCTGATCGCAAAAGATAGGTCAGGGATCTACATTAATCATCATCATCACCATCATTAGCGGCCGCATCGT
GACTGACTGACGATCTGCCTCGCGCGTTTCGGTGATGACGGTGAAAACCTCTGACACATGCAGCTCCCGG
AGACGGTCACAGCTTGTCTGTAAGCGGATGCCGGGAGCAGACAAGCCCGTCAGGGCGCGTCAGCGGGTGT
TGGCGGGTGTCGGGGCGCAGCCATGACCCAGTCACGTAGCGATAGCGGAGTGTATAATTCTTGAAGACGA
AAGGGCCTCGTGATACGCCTATTTTTATAGGTTAATGTCATGATAATAATGGTTTCTTAGACGTCAGGTG
GCACTTTTCGGGGAAATGTGCGCGGAACCCCTATTTGTTTATTTTTCTAAATACATTCAAATATGTATCC
GCTCATGAGACAATAACCCTGATAAATGCTTCAATAATATTGAAAAAGGAAGAGTATGAGTATTCAACAT
TTCCGTGTCGCCCTTATTCCCTTTTTTGCGGCATTTTGCCTTCCTGTTTTTGCTCACCCAGAAACGCTGG
TGAAAGTAAAAGATGCTGAAGATCAGTTGGGTGCACGAGTGGGTTACATCGAACTGGATCTCAACAGCGG
TAAGATCCTTGAGAGTTTTCGCCCCGAAGAACGTTTTCCAATGATGAGCACTTTTAAAGTTCTGCTATGT
GGCGCGGTATTATCCCGTGTTGACGCCGGGCAAGAGCAACTCGGTCGCCGCATACACTATTCTCAGAATG
ACTTGGTTGAGTACTCACCAGTCACAGAAAAGCATCTTACGGATGGCATGACAGTAAGAGAATTATGCAG
TGCTGCCATAACCATGAGTGATAACACTGCGGCCAACTTACTTCTGACAACGATCGGAGGACCGAAGGAG
CTAACCGCTTTTTTGCACAACATGGGGGATCATGTAACTCGCCTTGATCGTTGGGAACCGGAGCTGAATG
AAGCCATACCAAACGACGAGCGTGACACCACGATGCCTGCAGCAATGGCAACAACGTTGCGCAAACTATT
AACTGGCGAACTACTTACTCTAGCTTCCCGGCAACAATTAATAGACTGGATGGAGGCGGATAAAGTTGCA
GGACCACTTCTGCGCTCGGCCCTTCCGGCTGGCTGGTTTATTGCTGATAAATCTGGAGCCGGTGAGCGTG
GGTCTCGCGGTATCATTGCAGCACTGGGGCCAGATGGTAAGCCCTCCCGTATCGTAGTTATCTACACGAC
GGGGAGTCAGGCAACTATGGATGAACGAAATAGACAGATCGCTGAGATAGGTGCCTCACTGATTAAGCAT
TGGTAACTGTCAGACCAAGTTTACTCATATATACTTTAGATTGATTTAAAACTTCATTTTTAATTTAAAA
GGATCTAGGTGAAGATCCTTTTTGATAATCTCATGACCAAAATCCCTTAACGTGAGTTTTCGTTCCACTG
AGCGTCAGACCCCGTAGAAAAGATCAAAGGATCTTCTTGAGATCCTTTTTTTCTGCGCGTAATCTGCTGC
TTGCAAACAAAAAAACCACCGCTACCAGCGGTGGTTTGTTTGCCGGATCAAGAGCTACCAACTCTTTTTC
CGAAGGTAACTGGCTTCAGCAGAGCGCAGATACCAAATACTGTCCTTCTAGTGTAGCCGTAGTTAGGCCA
CCACTTCAAGAACTCTGTAGCACCGCCTACATACCTCGCTCTGCTAATCCTGTTACCAGTGGCTGCTGCC
AGTGGCGATAAGTCGTGTCTTACCGGGTTGGACTCAAGACGATAGTTACCGGATAAGGCGCAGCGGTCGG
GCTGAACGGGGGGTTCGTGCACACAGCCCAGCTTGGAGCGAACGACCTACACCGAACTGAGATACCTACA
GCGTGAGCTATGAGAAAGCGCCACGCTTCCCGAAGGGAGAAAGGCGGACAGGTATCCGGTAAGCGGCAGG
GTCGGAACAGGAGAGCGCACGAGGGAGCTTCCAGGGGGAAACGCCTGGTATCTTTATAGTCCTGTCGGGT
TTCGCCACCTCTGACTTGAGCGTCGATTTTTGTGATGCTCGTCAGGGGGGCGGAGCCTATGGAAAAACGC
CAGCAACGCGGCCTTTTTACGGTTCCTGGCCTTTTGCTGGCCTTTTGCTCACATGTTCTTTCCTGCGTTA
TCCCCTGATTCTGTGGATAACCGTATTACCGCCTTTGAGTGAGCTGATACCGCTCGCCGCAGCCGAACGA
CCGAGCGCAGCGAGTCAGTGAGCGAGGAAGCGGAAGAGCGCCTGATGCGGTATTTTCTCCTTACGCATCT
GTGCGGTATTTCACACCGCATAAATTCCGACACCATCGAATGGCGCAAAACCTTTCGCGGTATGGCATGA
TAGCGCCCGGAAGAGAGTCAATTCAGGGTGGTGAATGTGAAACCAGTAACGTTATACGATGTCGCAGAGT
ATGCCGGTGTCTCTTATCAGACCGTTTCCCGCGTGGTGAACCAGGCCAGCCACGTTTCTGCGAAAACGCG
GGAAAAAGTGGAAGCGGCGATGGCGGAGCTGAATTACATTCCCAACCGCGTGGCACAACAACTGGCGGGC
AAACAGTCGTTGCTGATTGGCGTTGCCACCTCCAGTCTGGCCCTGCACGCGCCGTCGCAAATTGTCGCGG
CGATTAAATCTCGCGCCGATCAACTGGGTGCCAGCGTGGTGGTGTCGATGGTAGAACGAAGCGGCGTCGA
AGCCTGTAAAGCGGCGGTGCACAATCTTCTCGCGCAACGCGTCAGTGGGCTGATCATTAACTATCCGCTG
GATGACCAGGATGCCATTGCTGTGGAAGCTGCCTGCACTAATGTTCCGGCGTTATTTCTTGATGTCTCTG
ACCAGACACCCATCAACAGTATTATTTTCTCCCATGAAGACGGTACGCGACTGGGCGTGGAGCATCTGGT
CGCATTGGGTCACCAGCAAATCGCGCTGTTAGCGGGCCCATTAAGTTCTGTCTCGGCGCGTCTGCGTCTG
GCTGGCTGGCATAAATATCTCACTCGCAATCAAATTCAGCCGATAGCGGAACGGGAAGGCGACTGGAGTG
CCATGTCCGGTTTTCAACAAACCATGCAAATGCTGAATGAGGGCATCGTTCCCACTGCGATGCTGGTTGC
CAACGATCAGATGGCGCTGGGCGCAATGCGCGCCATTACCGAGTCCGGGCTGCGCGTTGGTGCGGATATC
TCGGTAGTGGGATACGACGATACCGAAGACAGCTCATGTTATATCCCGCCGTTAACCACCATCAAACAGG
ATTTTCGCCTGCTGGGGCAAACCAGCGTGGACCGCTTGCTGCAACTCTCTCAGGGCCAGGCGGTGAAGGG
CAATCAGCTGTTGCCCGTCTCACTGGTGAAAAGAAAAACCACCCTGGCGCCCAATACGCAAACCGCCTCT
CCCCGCGCGTTGGCCGATTCATTAATGCAGCTGGCACGACAGGTTTCCCGACTGGAAAGCGGGCAGTGAG
CGCAACGCAATTAATGTAAGTTAGCTCACTCATTAGGCACCCCAGGCTTTACACTTTATGCTTCCGGCTC
GTATGTTGTGTGGAATTGTGAGCGGATAACAATTTCACACAGGAAACAGCTATGACCATGATTACGGATT
CACTGGCCGTCGTTTTACAACGTCGTGACTGGGAAAACCCTGGCGTTACCCAACTTAATCGCCTTGCAGC
ACATCCCCCTTTCGCCAGCTGGCGTAATAGCGAAGAGGCCCGCACCGATCGCCCTTCCCAACAGTTGCGC
AGCCTGAATGGCGAATGGCGCTTTGCCTGGTTTCCGGCACCAGAAGCGGTGCCGGAAAGCTGGCTGGAGT
GCGATCTTCCTGAGGCCGATACTGTCGTCGTCCCCTCAAACTGGCAGATGCACGGTTACGATGCGCCCAT
CTACACCAACGTGACCTATCCCATTACGGTCAATCCGCCGTTTGTTCCCACGGAGAATCCGACGGGTTGT
TACTCGCTCACATTTAATGTTGATGAAAGCTGGCTACAGGAAGGCCAGACGCGAATTATTTTTGATGGCG
TTGGAATTAGC
Features (pLannotate 1.2.2; 16 found; start..end, strand, type, name):
    180..208     +  promoter       tac promoter: strong E. coli promoter; hybrid between the trp and lac UV5 promoters
    216..232     +  protein_bind   lac operator: The lac repressor binds to the lac operator to inhibit transcription in E. coli. This inhibition can be relieved by adding lactose or isopropyl-β-D-thiogalactopyranoside (IPTG). lac repressor encoded by lacI
    255..908     +  CDS            GST26_SCHJA: Experimental evidence at protein level: Swiss-Prot protein existence level 1. GST isoenzymes appear to play a central role in the parasite detoxification system. Other functions are also suspected including a role in increasing the solubility of haematin in the parasite gut. From Schistosoma japonicum (Blood fluke).
   1415..1454    +  CDS            rop (fragment): Rop protein, which maintains plasmids at low copy number; rop
   1556..1596    +  misc_feature   bom (fragment): basis of mobility region from pBR322
   1701..1805    +  promoter       AmpR promoter: bla
   1806..2666    +  CDS            AmpR: β-lactamase; bla; confers resistance to ampicillin, carbenicillin, and related antibiotics
   2837..3425    +  rep_origin     ori: high-copy-number ColE1/pMB1/pBR322/pUC origin of replication
   3611..3662    -  misc_feature   bom (fragment): basis of mobility region from pBR322
   3669..3746    +  promoter       lacI promoter: lacI
   3747..4829    +  CDS            lacI: lac repressor; lacI; The lac repressor binds to the lac operator to inhibit transcription in E. coli. This inhibition can be relieved by adding lactose or isopropyl-β-D-thiogalactopyranoside (IPTG).
   4842..4863    +  protein_bind   CAP binding site: CAP binding activates transcription in the presence of cAMP. E. coli catabolite activator protein
   4878..4908    +  promoter       lac promoter: promoter for the E. coli lac operon
   4916..4932    +  protein_bind   lac operator: The lac repressor binds to the lac operator to inhibit transcription in E. coli. This inhibition can be relieved by adding lactose or isopropyl-β-D-thiogalactopyranoside (IPTG). lac repressor encoded by lacI
   4952..5125    +  CDS            lacZα: LacZα fragment of β-galactosidase; lacZ fragment
   5389..104     -  CDS            yciV (fragment) (across the origin): RNAAM_ECOLI - Also known as trpH From Escherichia coli (strain K12).
