[The description below was written by a language model from this plasmid's Addgene catalogue record and pLannotate feature annotations shown in this document.]
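Description:
pGEX4-4T-1 Pontibacillus AGSC is a bacterial expression plasmid built on the pGEX-4T-1 backbone for producing the AGSC domain of an A/G cyclase enzyme from Pontibacillus as a glutathione S-transferase fusion in E. coli. The sequenced construct is about 5.4 kb. It replicates from a ColE1/pMB1-type origin and is selected with ampicillin through the bla (AmpR) gene and its own promoter. The catalogue lists it as low copy, and only short fragments of rop and the pBR322 bom region are annotated.

Expression is driven by the tac promoter, a strong trp/lac hybrid, followed by a lac operator. The plasmid also carries lacI under its native promoter, so transcription is repressed until relieved by IPTG or lactose. Immediately downstream lies the Schistosoma japonicum GST coding sequence, which provides an N-terminal solubility and affinity handle for glutathione-based purification. According to the catalogue, the AGSC insert was introduced by ligation-independent cloning, with a TEV protease site at its N-terminus, allowing the GST moiety to be cleaved away, and a His tag at its C-terminus for a second, metal-affinity purification step. The automated feature table does not annotate the insert, TEV site or His tag themselves. They presumably lie in the unannotated stretch following GST, but this is not shown directly. The remaining annotations (CAP site, lac promoter and operator, lacZα fragment, and a yciV fragment spanning the origin of numbering) are standard pGEX backbone remnants.

The construct is suited to inducible overexpression and purification of the recombinant AGSC domain; the record does not specify particular downstream applications.
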