Addgene plasmid #161814: pGEX4-4T-1 Pontibacillus AGSC
Purpose: Expresses AGSC domain from Pontibacillus A/G cyclase enzyme
Depositing lab: Douglas Feldman. Depositing organization: University of Southern California.
Backbone
  Vector backbone: pGEX-4T-1
  Vector type: Bacterial Expression
Growth in bacteria
  Bacterial resistance: Ampicillin, 100 μg/mL
  Growth temperature: 37°C
  Growth strain: DH5alpha
  Copy number: Low Copy
Gene/Insert
  Gene/Insert name: AGSC domain
  Species: Pontibacillus
  GenBank ID: WP_027447722
  Tag / fusion protein: TEV (N terminal on insert); His (C terminal on insert)
  Cloning method: Ligation Independent Cloning
  Sequencing primers: 5′ 5GEX; 3′ 3GEX
Terms and licenses: Academic/Nonprofit Terms; Industry Terms: Not Available to Industry
How to cite: pGEX4-4T-1 Pontibacillus AGSC was a gift from Douglas Feldman (Addgene plasmid # 161814 ; http://n2t.net/addgene:161814 ; RRID:Addgene_161814)
