>Addgene plasmid #161814 | pGEX4-4T-1 Pontibacillus AGSC | depositor partial sequence | sequence record 313803 | 5GEX
NNNNNNNNNNNNNNNNNNNNNTCGGATCTGGTTCCGCGTGGATCCGAAAACCTCTACTTCCAAGGTTTTG
ACTGGGAGAAGTACTTGAATAGTTTCTCATTTCTCCCAAAGACCAAAGATTTCAACAATTATATAAGCCC
GACAGACTTTGAAGTGGTCTGTTATGTCAAAAAGAACGACTCAGACCAATACACTCGGTACTTCCAGTCC
TCTTCCAGTCTTGATAAGGGCATGAAGGTTATGTTTGAGCTTTTCAATTATGCCAATATGCCGATTGGCA
ACATAAAATGGCGCGTCGTTAATTATGGCGATGAGGCCGAGCAATCTGAGAAGGACCTCGAATACTATAT
GAAAGATTTTGAAGGCGAGTACTTCTGTGAGCAAAGTACCGCATACACAGGGCTTCATTTTATGGAATGC
TACATCTATAATCCGGAATCCAAGCTGATCGCAAAAGATAGGTCAGGGATCTACATTAATCATCATCATC
ACCATCATTAGCGGCCGCATCGTGACTGACTGACGATCTGCCTCGCGCGTTTCGGTGATGACGGTGAAAA
CCTCTGACACATGCAGCTCCCGGAGACGGTCACAGCTTGTCTGTAAGCGGATGCCGGGAGCAGACAAGCC
CGTCAGGGCGCGTCAGCGGGTGTTGGCGGGTGTCGGGGCGCAGCCATGACCCAGTCACGTAGCGATAGCG
GAGTGTATAATTCTTGAAGACGAAAGGGCCTCGTGATACGCCTATTTTTATAGGTTAATGTCATGATAAT
AATGGTTTCTTAGACGTCAGGTGGCACTTTTCGGGGAAATGTGCGCGGAACCCCTATTTGTTTATTTTTC
TAAATACATTCAAATATGTATCCGCTCATGAGACAATAACCCTGATAATGCTTCAATAATATTGAAAAAG
GAAGAGTATGAGTATTCACATTTCCGTGTCGCCCTTATTCCCTTTTTGCNGCATTTTGCNNCTGTTTTGC
TCNCCCANAAACGCTGGTGAAGTAAAGATGCTGANATCANNNGGTGCACNANNNGGGTTACATCGAACTG
GNTNNTCANCNNNN
